Addgene plasmid #25516: CHKB (2IG7)
Purpose: Bacterial expression for structure determination; may not be full ORF
Depositing lab: Cheryl Arrowsmith. Depositing organization: University of Toronto.
Backbone
  Vector backbone: pET28a-LIC
  Backbone manufacturer: SGC
  Backbone size w/o insert (bp): 7328
  Vector type: Bacterial Expression
Growth in bacteria
  Bacterial resistance: Kanamycin, 50 μg/mL
  Growth temperature: 37°C
  Growth strain: DH5alpha
  Copy number: Low Copy
Gene/Insert
  Gene/Insert name: CHKB (alt names: PDB: 2IG7; choline kinase beta; CHETK, CHKL)
  Species: H. sapiens (human)
  Insert size (bp): 1146
  Entrez Gene: CHKB (a.k.a. CHETK, CHKL, CK, CKB, CKEKB, EK, EKB, MDCMC)
  Tag / fusion protein: His (N terminal on insert)
  Cloning method: Restriction Enzyme
  Sequencing primers: 5′ T7; 3′ T7-term
Terms and licenses: Academic/Nonprofit Terms; Industry Terms: Not Available to Industry
Depositor comments: PDB: 2IG7 http://www.thesgc.org/structures/2IG7/
How to cite: CHKB (2IG7) was a gift from Cheryl Arrowsmith (Addgene plasmid # 25516 ; http://n2t.net/addgene:25516 ; RRID:Addgene_25516)
