[The description below was written by a language model from this plasmid's Addgene catalogue record.]
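Description:
CHKB (2IG7) is a bacterial expression plasmid built on pET28a-LIC, a ligation-independent-cloning derivative of the pET28a vector produced by a structural genomics group. The backbone is recorded as 7328 bp without insert. The plasmid is selected with kanamycin and listed as low copy, in keeping with the pBR322-type origin normally found in pET vectors. It is propagated in a standard cloning strain. No feature table accompanies the record, so the exact arrangement of backbone elements cannot be confirmed from the information given.

The insert is a 1146 bp fragment of human CHKB, which encodes choline kinase beta (also known as choline/ethanolamine kinase), an enzyme that phosphorylates choline and ethanolamine in the first step of phospholipid biosynthesis. The record cautions that the insert may not be the full open reading frame, since constructs of this type are often trimmed to a fragment that expresses and crystallises well. The protein carries an N-terminal His tag for immobilised metal affinity purification. The promoter is not stated explicitly, but the listed T7 and T7-terminator sequencing primers fit the usual pET design. In that design, a T7 promoter drives transcription in an E. coli host that supplies T7 RNA polymerase, typically under inducible control.

The stated purpose is recombinant protein production in bacteria for structure determination, and the construct is linked to a deposited crystal structure of the protein (PDB entry 2IG7). It would therefore suit work that needs purified choline kinase beta, such as crystallography.
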