>Addgene plasmid #25516 | CHKB (2IG7) | depositor partial sequence | sequence record 11920 | Author sequence
GTTGGCGGCTGCCTGGCCAAAGACGGCTTGCAGCAGTCTAAGTGCCCGGACACTACCCCAAAACGGCGGC
GCGCCTCGTCGCTGTCGCGTGACGCCGAGCGCCGAGCCTACCAATGGTGCCGGGAGTACTTGGGCGGGGC
CTGGCGCCGAGTGCAGCCCGAGGAGCTGAGGGTTTACCCCGTGAGCGGAGGCCTCAGCAACCTGCTCTTC
CGCTGCTCGCTCCCGGACCACCTGCCCAGCGTTGGCGAGGAGCCCCGGGAGGTGCTTCTGCGGCTGTACG
GAGCCATCTTGCAGGGCGTGGACTCCCTGGTGCTAGAAAGCGTGATGTTCGCCATACTTGCGGAGCGGTC
GCTGGGGCCCCAGCTGTACGGAGTCTTCCCAGAGGGCCGGCTGGAACAGTACATCCCAAGTCGGCCATTG
AAAACTCAAGAGCTTCGAGAGCCAGTGTTGTCAGCAGCCATTGCCACGAAGATGGCGCAATTTCATGGCA
TGGAGATGCCTTTCACCAAGGAGCCCCACTGGCTGTTTGGGACCATGGAGCGGTACCTAAAACAGATCCA
GGACCTGCCCCCAACTGGCCTCCCTGAGATGAACCTGCTGGAGATGTACAGCCTGAAGGATGAGATGGGC
AACCTCAGGAAGTTACTAGAGTCTACCCCATCGCCAGTCGTCTTCTGCCACAATGACATCCAGGAAGGGA
ACATCTTGCTGCTCTCAGAGCCAGAAAATGCTGACAGCCTCATGCTGGTGGACTTCGAGTACAGCAGTTA
TAACTATAGGGGCTTTGACATTGGGAACCATTTTTGTGAGTGGGTTTATGATTATACTCACGAGGAATGG
CCTTTCTACAAAGCAAGGCCCACAGACTACCCCACTCAAGAACAGCAGTTGCATTTTATTCGTCATTACC
TGGCAGAGGCAAAGAAAGGTGAGACCCTCTCCCAAGAGGAGCAGAGAAAACTGGAAGAAGATTTGCTGGT
AGAAGTCAGTCGGTATGCTCTGGCATCCCATTTCTTCTGGGGTCTGTGGTCCATCCTCCAGGCATCCATG
TCCACCATAGAATTTGGTTACTTGGACTATGCCCAGTCTCGGTTCCAGTTCTACTTCCAGCAGAAGGGGC
AGCTGACCAGTGTCCACTCCTCATCC
