>Addgene plasmid #25516 | CHKB (2IG7) | addgene partial sequence | sequence record 31498 | 25516 with LacI-R
CCCTGATTGACTCTCTTCCGGGCGCTATCATGCCATACCGCGAAAGGTTTTGCGCCATTCGATGGTGTCC
GGGATCTCGACGCTCTCCCTTATGCGACTCCTGCATTAGGAAGCAGCCCAGTAGTAGGTTGAGGCCGTTG
AGCACCGCCGCCGCAAGGAATGGTGCATGCAAGGAGATGGCGCCCAACAGTCCCCCGGCCACGGGGCCTG
CCACCATACCCACGCCGAAACAAGCGCTCATGAGCCCGAAGTGGCGAGCCCGATCTTCCCCATCGGTGAT
GTCGGCGATATAGGCGCCAGCAACCGCACCTGTGGCGCCGGTGATGCCGGCCACGATGCGTCCGGCGTAG
AGGATCGAGATCTCGATCCCGCGAAATTAATACGACTCACTATAGGGGAATTGTGAGCGGATAACAATTC
CCCTCTAGAAATAATTTTGTTTAACTTTAAGAAGGAGATATACCATGGGCAGCAGCCATCATCATCATCA
TCACAGCAGCGGCCTGGTTCCGCGTGGTAGTGTTGGCGGCTGCCTGGCCAAAGACGGCTTGCAGCAGTCT
AAGTGCCCGGACACTACCCCAAAACGGCGGCGCGCCTCGTCGCTGTCGCGTGACGCCGAGCGCCGAGCCT
ACCAATGGTGCCGGGAGTACTTGGGCGGGGCCTGGCGCCGAGTGCAGCCCGAGGAGCTGAGGGTTTACCC
CGTGAGCGGAGGCCTCAGCAACCTGCTCTTCCGCTGCTCGCTCCCGGACCACCTGCCCAGCGTTGGCGAG
GAGCCCCGGGAGGTGCTTCTGCGGCTGTACGGAGCCATCTTGCAGGGCGTGGACTCCCTGGTGCTAGAAA
GCGTGATGTTCGCCATACTTGCGGAGCGGTCGCTGGGGCCCCAGCTGTACGGAGTCTTCCCAGAGGGCCG
GCT
